>Addgene plasmid #237276 | p0AmpCD | addgene full sequence | sequence record 477420 | Addgene NGS Result
GACGTCTAAGAAACCATTATTATCATGACATTAACCTATAAAAATAGGCGTATCACGAGGCCCTTTCGTC
TCGCGCGTTTCGGTGATGACGGTGAAAACCTCTGACACATGCAGCTCCCGGAGACGGTCACAGCTTGTCT
GTAAGCGGATGCCGGGAGCAGACAAGCCCGTCAGGGCGCGTCAGCGGGTGTTGGCGGGTGTCGGGGCTGG
CTTAACTATGCGGCATCAGAGCAGATTGTACTGGGTCTCATAAAAGGTCTTCGGCTTACTAAAAGCCAGA
TAACAGTATGCATATTTGCGCGCTGATTTTTGCGGTATAAGAATATATACTGATATGTATACCCGAAGTA
TGTCAAAAAGAGGTATGCTATGAAGCAGCGTATTACAGTGACAGTTGACAGCGACAGCTATCAGTTGCTC
AAGGCATATATGATGTCAATATCTCCGGTCTGGTAAGCACAACCATGCAGAATGAAGCCCGTCGTCTGCG
TGCCGAACGCTGGAAAGCGGAAAATCAGGAAGGGATGGCTGAGGTCGCCCGGTTTATTGAAATGAACGGC
TCTTTTGCTGACGAGAACAGGGGCTGGTGAAATGCAGTTTAAGGTTTACACCTATAAAAGAGAGAGCCGT
TATCGTCTGTTTGTGGATGTACAGAGTGATATTATTGACACGCCCGGGCGACGGATGGTGATCCCCCTGG
CCAGTGCACGTCTGCTGTCAGATAAAGTCTCCCGTGAACTTTACCCGGTGGTGCATATCGGGGATGAAAG
CTGGCGCATGATGACCACCGATATGGCCAGTGTGCCGGTTTCCGTTATCGGGGAAGAAGTGGCTGATCTC
AGCCACCGCGAAAATGACATCAAAAACGCCATTAACCTGATGTTCTGGGGAATATAAGAAGACCTCCTCA
GAGACCGAGCGGTATCAGCTCACTCAAAGGCGGTAATACGGTTATCCACAGAATCAGGGGATAACGCAGG
AAAGAACATGTGAGCAAAAGGCCAGCAAAAGGCCAGGAACCGTAAAAAGGCCGCGTTGCTGGCGTTTTTC
CATAGGCTCCGCCCCCCTGACGAGCATCACAAAAATCGACGCTCAAGTCAGAGGTGGCGAAACCCGACAG
GACTATAAAGATACCAGGCGTTTCCCCCTGGAAGCTCCCTCGTGCGCTCTCCTGTTCCGACCCTGCCGCT
TACCGGATACCTGTCCGCCTTTCTCCCTTCGGGAAGCGTGGCGCTTTCTCATAGCTCACGCTGTAGGTAT
CTCAGTTCGGTGTAGGTCGTTCGCTCCAAGCTGGGCTGTGTGCACGAACCCCCCGTTCAGCCCGACCGCT
GCGCCTTATCCGGTAACTATCGTCTTGAGCCCAACCCGGTAAGACACGACTTATCGCCACTGGCAGCAGC
CACTGGTAACAGGATTAGCAGAGCGAGGTATGTAGGCGGTGCTACAGAGTTCTTGAAGTGGTGGCCTAAC
TACGGCTACACTAGAAGAACAGTATTTGGTATCTGCGCTCTGCTGAAGCCAGTTACCTTCGGAAAAAGAG
TTGGTAGCTCTTGATCCGGCAAACAAACCACCGCTGGTAGCGGTGGTTTTTTTGTTTGCAAGCAGCAGAT
TACGCGCAGAAAAAAAGGATCTCAAGAAGATCCTTTGATCTTTTCTACGGGGTCTGACGCTCAGTGGAAC
GAAAACTCACGTTAAGGGATTTTGGTCATGAGATTATCAAAAAGGATCTTCACCTAGATCCTTTTAAATT
AAAAATGAAGTTTTAAATCAATCTAAAGTATATATGAGTAAACTTGGTCTGACAGTTACCAATGCTTAAT
CAGTGAGGCACCTATCTCAGCGATCTGTCTATTTCGTTCATCCATAGTTGCCTGGCTCCCCGTCGTGTAG
ATAACTACGATACGGGAGGGCTTACCATCTGGCCCCAGTGCTGCAATGATACCGCGAGAGCCACGCTCAC
CGGCTCCAGATTTATCAGCAATAAACCAGCCAGCCGGAAGGGCCGAGCGCAGAAGTGGTCCTGCAACTTT
ATCCGCCTCCATCCAGTCTATTAATTGTTGCCGGGAAGCTAGAGTAAGTAGTTCGCCAGTTAATAGTTTG
CGCAACGTTGTTGCCATTGCTACAGGCATCGTGGTGTCACGCTCGTCGTTTGGTATGGCTTCATTCAGCT
CCGGTTCCCAACGATCAAGGCGAGTTACATGATCCCCCATGTTGTGCAAAAAAGCGGTTAGCTCCTTCGG
TCCTCCGATCGTTGTCAGAAGTAAGTTGGCCGCAGTGTTATCACTCATGGTTATGGCAGCACTGCATAAT
TCTCTTACTGTCATGCCATCCGTAAGATGCTTTTCTGTGACTGGTGAGTACTCAACCAAGTCATTCTGAG
AATAGTGTATGCGGCGACCGAGTTGCTCTTGCCCGGCGTCAATACGGGATAATACCGCGCCACATAGCAG
AACTTTAAAAGTGCTCATCATTGGAAAACGTTCTTCGGGGCGAAAACTCTCAAGGATCTTACCGCTGTTG
AGATCCAGTTCGATGTAACCCACTCGTGCACCCAACTGATCTTCAGCATCTTTTACTTTCACCAGCGTTT
CTGGGTGAGCAAAAACAGGAAGGCAAAATGCCGCAAAAAAGGGAATAAGGGCGACACGGAAATGTTGAAT
ACTCATACTCTTCCTTTTTCAATATTATTGAAGCATTTATCAGGGTTATTGTCTCATGAGCGGATACATA
TTTGAATGTATTTAGAAAAATAAACAAATAGGGGTTCCGCGCACATTTCCCCGAAAAGTGCCACCT
Features (pLannotate 1.2.2; 8 found; start..end, strand, type, name):
     70..105     +  CDS            rop (fragment): Rop protein, which maintains plasmids at low copy number; rop
    207..243     +  misc_feature   bom (fragment): basis of mobility region from pBR322
    262..338     +  intron         PDK intron (fragment): pdk; modified pyruvate orthophosphate dikinase intron from Flaveria trinervia 3.0
    429..587     +  CDS            ccdA (fragment): CCDA_ECO57 - Also known as H, letA. Experimental evidence at protein level: Swiss-Prot protein existence level 1. Antitoxin component of a type II toxin-antitoxin (TA) system which inhibits the post-segregational killing (PSK) of plasmid-free cells, also referred to as a plasmid addiction system. Binds to and blocks the activity of CcdB; will also remove bound CcdB protein from the CcdB-GyrA complex by forming a CcdA-CcdB complex, a process termed rejuvenation. Functions as a transcriptional corepressor for the ccdAB operon, repression also requires CcdB (By similarity). From Escherichia coli
    592..894     +  CDS            ccdB: CCDB_ECOLI - Also known as G, letB, letD. Experimental evidence at protein level: Swiss-Prot protein existence level 1. Toxic component of a type II toxin-antitoxin (TA) system, functioning in plasmid maintainence. Responsible for the post- segregational killing (PSK) of plasmid-free cells, also referred to as a plasmid addiction system. Half-life of over 2 hours. Cell killing by CcdB is accompanied by filamentation, defects in chromosome and plasmid segregation, defects in cell division, formation of anucleate cells, decreased DNA synthesis and plasmid loss. Interferes with the activity of DN
   1047..1635    -  rep_origin     ori: high-copy-number ColE1/pMB1/pBR322/pUC origin of replication
   1806..2666    -  CDS            AmpR: β-lactamase; bla; confers resistance to ampicillin, carbenicillin, and related antibiotics
   2667..2771    -  promoter       AmpR promoter: bla
