[The description below was written by a language model from this plasmid's Addgene catalogue record and pLannotate feature annotations shown in this document.]
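Description:
p0AmpCD is a small (about 2.8 kb) empty backbone for synthetic biology, described as a level 0 (L0) acceptor vector for Type IIS restriction enzyme-based assembly. In hierarchical Golden Gate-style schemes of this kind, level 0 plasmids hold individual basic parts such as promoters, coding sequences or terminators, which are later combined into transcription units at higher levels. The plasmid carries no gene or insert. It is propagated in E. coli from a high-copy ColE1/pUC-type origin of replication and is selected with ampicillin through a β-lactamase gene (AmpR) driven by its native bla promoter.

The only functional payload annotated in the cloning region is a full-length ccdB coding sequence preceded by a partial ccdA fragment. CcdB is the toxic component of the ccd toxin-antitoxin system and poisons DNA gyrase. In assembly vectors such a cassette typically acts as a counter-selectable placeholder: when a part replaces it, the plasmid becomes tolerable to standard cloning strains, whereas uncut or religated backbone kills them, which lowers background. The record does not say which Type IIS enzyme is used, where its recognition sites lie or what overhangs they generate. The meaning of the "CD" suffix is also not explained, although it may designate a particular part position or overhang pair.

The remaining annotations are short fragments of rop, the pBR322 bom region and a PDK intron, which are most likely backbone remnants or incidental sequence matches rather than working elements. The associated publication concerns developing genetic tools for the carotenoid-producing red yeast Xanthophyllomyces dendrorhous, suggesting the vector belongs to a part-cloning toolkit for that organism, though it contains no yeast-specific elements itself.
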