Addgene plasmid #237276: p0AmpCD
Purpose: (Empty Backbone) Empty vector for L0 TypeIIS
Depositing lab: Eric Young. Depositing organization: Worcester Polytechnic Institute. Publication: Omics-driven onboarding of the carotenoid producing red yeast Xanthophyllomyces dendrorhous CBS 6938. Tobin EE, Collins JH, Marsan CB, Nadeau GT, Mori K, Lipzen A, Mondo S, Grigoriev IV, Young EM. Appl Microbiol Biotechnol. 2024 Dec 28;108(1):547. doi: 10.1007/s00253-024-13379-w. PubMed 39731599.
Backbone
  Vector backbone: p0AmpCD
  Vector type: Synthetic Biology
Growth in bacteria
  Bacterial resistance: Ampicillin, 100 μg/mL
  Growth temperature: 37°C
  Growth strain: DH5alpha
  Copy number: High Copy
Gene/Insert
  Gene/Insert name: None
Terms and licenses: Academic/Nonprofit Terms; Industry Terms: Not Available to Industry
How to cite: p0AmpCD was a gift from Eric Young (Addgene plasmid # 237276 ; http://n2t.net/addgene:237276 ; RRID:Addgene_237276)
